>Addgene plasmid #54913 | mApple-Homer1-N-18 | depositor partial sequence | sequence record 85303 | insert sequence
TCAGATCCGCTAGCGCCACCATGGGGGAACAACCTATCTTCAGCACTCGAGCTCATGTCTTCCAGATCGA
CCCAAACACAAAGAAGAACTGGGTACCCACCAGCAAGCATGCAGTTACTGTGTCTTATTTCTATGACAGC
ACAAGGAATGTGTATAGGATAATCAGTTTAGACGGCTCAAAGGCAATAATAAATAGCACCATCACTCCAA
ACATGACATTTACTAAAACATCTCAAAAGTTTGGCCAATGGGCTGATAGCCGGGCAAACACTGTTTATGG
ACTGGGATTCTCCTCTGAGCATCATCTCTCAAAATTTGCAGAAAAGTTTCAGGAATTTAAAGAAGCTGCT
CGGCTGGCAAAGGAGAAGTCGCAGGAGAAGATGGAACTGACCAGTACCCCTTCACAGGAATCAGCAGGAG
GAGATCTTCAGTCTCCTTTAACACCAGAAAGTATCAATGGGACAGATGATGAGAGAACACCCGATGTGAC
ACAGAACTCAGAGCCAAGGGCTGAGCCAGCTCAGAATGCATTGCCATTTTCACATAGTGCCGGGGATCGA
ACCCAGGGCCTCTCTCATGCTAGTTCAGCCATCAGCAAACACTGGGAGGCTGAACTAGCCACGCTCAAGG
GGAACAATGCCAAGCTCACCGCAGCGCTGCTGGAGTCCACTGCCAACGTGAAGCAGTGGAAGCAACAGCT
GGCTGCCTACCAGGAGGAGGCAGAGCGGCTGCACAAGCGGGTCACGGAGCTGGAATGTGTTAGTAGTCAA
GCAAACGCGGTGCACAGCCACAAGACAGAGCTGAGTCAGACAGTGCAGGAGCTGGAAGAGACCCTAAAAG
TAAAGGAAGAGGAAATAGAAAGATTAAAACAAGAAATTGATAACGCCAGAGAACTTCAAGAACAGAGGGA
CTCTTTGACTCAGAAACTACAGGAAGTTGAGATTCGAAATAAAGACCTGGAGGGGCAGCTGTCGGAGCTG
GAGCAGCGCCTGGAGAAGAGCCAGAGCGAGCAGGACGCTTTCCGCAGTAACCTGAAGACTCTCCTAGAGA
TTCTGGACGGGAAAATATTTGAACTAACAGAATTGCGGGATAATTTGGCCAAGCTACTAGAATGCAGCGG
GTCCAGCGGTTCTAGCGGCTCCGGGAGTGGAGGGGATCCACCGGTCGCCACCATGGTGAGCAAGGGCGAG
GAGAATAACATGGCCATCATCAAGGAGTTCATGCGCTTCAAGGTGCACATGGAGGGCTCCGTGAACGGCC
ACGAGTTCGAGATCGAGGGCGAGGGCGAGGGCCGCCCCTACGAGGCCTTTCAGACCGCTAAGCTGAAGGT
GACCAAGGGTGGCCCCCTGCCCTTCGCCTGGGACATCCTGTCCCCTCAGTTCATGTACGGCTCCAAGGTC
TACATTAAGCACCCAGCCGACATCCCCGACTACTTCAAGCTGTCCTTCCCCGAGGGCTTCAGGTGGGAGC
GCGTGATGAACTTCGAGGACGGCGGCATTATTCACGTTAACCAGGACTCCTCCCTGCAGGACGGCGTGTT
CATCTACAAGGTGAAGCTGCGCGGCACCAACTTCCCCTCCGACGGCCCCGTAATGCAGAAGAAGACCATG
GGCTGGGAGGCCTCCGAGGAGCGGATGTACCCCGAGGACGGCGCCCTGAAGAGCGAGATCAAGAAGAGGC
TGAAGCTGAAGGACGGCGGCCACTACGCCGCCGAGGTCAAGACCACCTACAAGGCCAAGAAGCCCGTGCA
GCTGCCCGGCGCCTACATCGTCGACATCAAGTTGGACATCGTGTCCCACAACGAGGACTACACCATCGTG
GAACAGTACGAACGCGCCGAGGGCCGCCACTCCACCGGCGGCATGGACGAGCTGTACAAGTAAGCGGCCG
CGACTCTAGATCATAATCA
