>Addgene plasmid #54913 | mApple-Homer1-N-18 | addgene partial sequence | sequence record 151751 | C-ter-GFP 5'-CTCCTCGCCCTTGCTCAC-3'
AGCCGCTAGAACCGCTGGACCCGCTGCATTCTAGTAGCTTGGCCAAATTATCCCGCAATTCTGTTAGTTC
AAATATTTTCCCGTCCAGAATCTCTAGGAGAGTCTTCAGGTTACTGCGGAAAGCGTCCTGCTCGCTCTGG
CTCTTCTCCAGGCGCTGCTCCAGCTCCGACAGCTGCCCCTCCAGGTCTTTATTTCGAATCTCAACTTCCT
GTAGTTTCTGAGTCAAAGAGTCCCTCTGTTCTTGAAGTTCTCTGGCGTTATCAATTTCTTGTTTTAATCT
TTCTATTTCCTCTTCCTTTACTTTTAGGGTCTCTTCCAGCTCCTGCACTGTCTGACTCAGCTCTGTCTTG
TGGCTGTGCACCGCGTTTGCTTGACTACTAACACATTCCAGCTCCGTGACCCGCTTGTGCAGCCGCTCTG
CCTCCTCCTGGTAGGCAGCCAGCTGTTGCTTCCACTGCTTCACGTTGGCAGTGGACTCCAGCAGCGCTGC
GGTGAGCTTGGCATTGTTCCCCTTGAGCGTGGCTAGTTCAGCCTCCCAGTGTTTGCTGATGGCTGAACTA
GCATGAGAGAGGCCCTGGGTTCGATCCCCGGCACTATGTGAAAATGGCAATGCATTCTGAGCTGGCTCAG
CCCTTGGCTCTGAGTTCTGTGTCACATCGGGTGTTCTCTCATCATCTGTCCCATTGATACTTTCTGGTGT
TAAAGGAGACTGAAGATCTCCTCCTGCTGATTCCTGTGAAGGGGTACTGGTCAGTTCCATCTTCTCCTGC
GACTTCTCCTTTGCCAGCCGAGCAGCTTCTTTAAATTCCTGAA
