[The description below was written by a language model from this plasmid's Addgene catalogue record.]
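Description:
mApple-Homer1-N-18 is a mammalian expression plasmid built on the mApple-N1 backbone (about 4.75 kb without insert), an N1-style fluorescent protein fusion vector in which the gene of interest is placed upstream of the fluorescent protein coding sequence. It is maintained as a high-copy plasmid in E. coli under kanamycin selection, and it carries a neomycin resistance marker that allows G418 selection of stably transfected mammalian cells. No feature table accompanies the record, so details such as the origin of replication are not stated. The use of an SV40 polyA sequencing primer suggests an SV40 polyadenylation signal downstream of the fusion.

The insert is rat (R. norvegicus) Homer1, also known as Vesl-1, a scaffolding or adaptor protein. It is expressed from the CMV promoter, a strong constitutive promoter in most mammalian cell lines. Homer1 is fused in frame to mApple at its C terminus, so the fluorescent protein follows the Homer1 sequence. The "N-18" in the name probably refers to the N1-type orientation and an 18-residue linker between the two parts, but the record does not say so explicitly, and the cloning method is listed as unknown. mApple is a monomeric red-orange fluorescent protein, recorded here with excitation at 568 nm and emission at 592 nm.

The stated purpose is localization. The fusion serves as a red fluorescent marker for the membrane adaptor Homer1, letting its distribution be visualized by fluorescence microscopy in transfected live or fixed mammalian cells, alone or combined with spectrally distinct fluorescent markers.
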