Addgene plasmid #54913: mApple-Homer1-N-18
Purpose: Localization: Membrane Adaptor, Excitation: 568, Emission: 592
Depositing lab: Michael Davidson. Depositing organization: Florida State University, Tallahassee.
Backbone
  Vector backbone: mApple-N1
  Backbone size w/o insert (bp): 4750
  Vector type: Mammalian Expression
  Selectable markers: Neomycin (select with G418)
Growth in bacteria
  Bacterial resistance: Kanamycin, 50 μg/mL
  Growth temperature: 37°C
  Growth strain: DH5alpha
  Copy number: High Copy
Gene/Insert
  Gene/Insert name: Homer1 (alt name: NM_031707.1)
  Species: R. norvegicus (rat)
  Entrez Gene: Homer1 (a.k.a. HOMER1F, Vesl-1)
  Promoter: CMV
  Tag / fusion protein: mApple (C terminal on backbone)
  Cloning method: Unknown
  Sequencing primers: 5′ CMV-F; 3′ SV40pA-R
Terms and licenses: Academic/Nonprofit Terms; Industry Terms: Not Available to Industry
Depositor comments: . Excitation = 568; Emission = 592
How to cite: mApple-Homer1-N-18 was a gift from Michael Davidson (Addgene plasmid # 54913 ; http://n2t.net/addgene:54913 ; RRID:Addgene_54913)
